>Addgene plasmid #158197 | pcDNA3.1-Gαi*-BERKY2 | addgene full sequence | sequence record 311189 | Addgene NGS Result
GACATTGATTATTGACTAGTTATTAATAGTAATCAATTACGGGGTCATTAGTTCATAGCCCATATATGGA
GTTCCGCGTTACATAACTTACGGTAAATGGCCCGCCTGGCTGACCGCCCAACGACCCCCGCCCATTGACG
TCAATAATGACGTATGTTCCCATAGTAACGCCAATAGGGACTTTCCATTGACGTCAATGGGTGGAGTATT
TACGGTAAACTGCCCACTTGGCAGTACATCAAGTGTATCATATGCCAAGTACGCCCCCTATTGACGTCAA
TGACGGTAAATGGCCCGCCTGGCATTATGCCCAGTACATGACCTTATGGGACTTTCCTACTTGGCAGTAC
ATCTACGTATTAGTCATCGCTATTACCATGGTGATGCGGTTTTGGCAGTACATCAATGGGCGTGGATAGC
GGTTTGACTCACGGGGATTTCCAAGTCTCCACCCCATTGACGTCAATGGGAGTTTGTTTTGGCACCAAAA
TCAACGGGACTTTCCAAAATGTCGTAACAACTCCGCCCCATTGACGCAAATGGGCGGTAGGCGTGTACGG
TGGGAGGTCTATATAAGCAGAGCTCTCTGGCTAACTAGAGAACCCACTGCTTACTGGCTTATCGAAATTA
ATACGACTCACTATAGGGAGACCCAAGCTGGCTAGCATGGGATGTATAAAATCAAAAGGGAAAGACAGCA
AGCTTGGATCAGGCGGTAGCGGGGGATCAGGCGGTAGCGGGATGGTCTTCACACTCGAAGATTTCGTTGG
GGACTGGCGACAGACAGCCGGCTACAACCTGGACCAAGTCCTTGAACAGGGAGGTGTGTCCAGTTTGTTT
CAGAATCTCGGGGTGTCCGTAACTCCGATCCAAAGGATTGTCCTGAGCGGTGAAAATGGGCTGAAGATCG
ACATCCATGTCATCATCCCGTATGAAGGTCTGAGCGGCGACCAAATGGGCCAGATCGAAAAAATTTTTAA
GGTGGTGTACCCTGTGGATGATCATCACTTTAAGGTGATCCTGCACTATGGCACACTGGTAATCGACGGG
GTTACGCCGAACATGATCGACTATTTCGGACGGCCGTATGAAGGCATCGCCGTGTTCGACGGCAAAAAGA
TCACTGTAACAGGGACCCTGTGGAACGGCAACAAAATTATCGACGAGCGCCTGATCAACCCCGACGGCTC
CCTGCTGTTCCGAGTAACCATCAACGGAGTGACCGGCTGGCGGCTGTGCGAACGCATTCTGGCGGAATTC
GGATCTGGTGGTTCAGGCGAAAACCTGTATTTTCAGGGCGGAAGCGGAGAAGAGGAGGAAAAGAAAAAAC
AACAGGAGGAGGAGGCGGAGAGGCTGAGGAGGATACAAGAGGAAATGGAAAAAGAAAGAAAGCGGCGAGA
GGAAGATGAGCAGCGACGCCGCAAGGAGGAGGAAGAGAGAAGGATGAAATTGGAGATGGAGGCAAAACGC
AAACAAGAAGAGGAAGAACGGAAGAAACGGGAGGATGATGAAAAGCGGAAGAAAAAGGGATCTGGAGGGT
CAGGGGGCGCGCCCATGGTTTCAAAGGGAGAAGAGTTGTTCACAGGGGTTGTACCGATTCTTGTAGAACT
TGACGGAGATGTCAACGGGCACAAGTTTAGTGTAAGTGGAGAAGGCGAGGGCGATGCGACCTATGGAAAA
CTGACCCTTAAATTTATTTGTACTACGGGTAAATTGCCCGTTCCCTGGCCGACATTGGTAACTACATTCG
GATATGGTTTGATGTGCTTTGCAAGGTATCCGGATCACATGAAGCAGCATGATTTCTTCAAGTCCGCCAT
GCCCGAAGGCTACGTCCAGGAGCGCACCATCTTCTTCAAGGACGACGGCAACTACAAGACCCGCGCCGAG
GTGAAGTTCGAGGGCGACACCCTGGTGAACCGCATCGAGCTGAAGGGCATCGACTTCAAGGAGGACGGCA
ACATCCTGGGGCACAAGCTGGAGTACAACTACAACAGCCACAACGTCTATATCATGGCCGACAAGCAGAA
GAACGGCATCAAGGTGAACTTCAAGATCCGCCACAACATCGAGGACGGCAGCGTGCAGCTCGCCGACCAC
TACCAGCAGAACACCCCCATCGGCGACGGCCCCGTGCTGCTGCCCGACAACCACTACCTGAGCTACCAGT
CCGCCCTGAGCAAAGACCCCAACGAGAAGCGCGATCACATGGTCCTGCTGGAGTTCGTGACCGCCGCCGG
GATCACTCTCGGCATGGACGAGCTGTACAAGGGATCCGGAGGAATGGTTTCAAAGGGAGAAGAGTTGTTC
ACAGGGGTTGTACCGATTCTTGTAGAACTTGACGGAGATGTCAACGGGCACAAGTTTAGTGTAAGTGGAG
AAGGCGAGGGCGATGCGACCTATGGAAAACTGACCCTTAAATTTATTTGTACTACGGGTAAATTGCCCGT
TCCCTGGCCGACATTGGTAACTACATTCGGATATGGTTTGATGTGCTTTGCAAGGTATCCGGATCACATG
AAGCAGCATGATTTCTTCAAGTCCGCCATGCCCGAAGGCTACGTCCAGGAGCGCACCATCTTCTTCAAGG
ACGACGGCAACTACAAGACCCGCGCCGAGGTGAAGTTCGAGGGCGACACCCTGGTGAACCGCATCGAGCT
GAAGGGCATCGACTTCAAGGAGGACGGCAACATCCTGGGGCACAAGCTGGAGTACAACTACAACAGCCAC
AACGTCTATATCATGGCCGACAAGCAGAAGAACGGCATCAAGGTGAACTTCAAGATCCGCCACAACATCG
AGGACGGCAGCGTGCAGCTCGCCGACCACTACCAGCAGAACACCCCCATCGGCGACGGCCCCGTGCTGCT
GCCCGACAACCACTACCTGAGCTACCAGTCCGCCCTGAGCAAAGACCCCAACGAGAAGCGCGATCACATG
GTCCTGCTGGAGTTCGTGACCGCCGCCGGGATCACTCTCGGCATGGACGAGCTGTACAAGGGATCCGGTG
GCACCGGTGGATCAGGCTCTTCTCGAGGTTACTACCATGGTATTTGGGTGGGTGAAGAAGGTCGACTTTC
TCGAGGTGGAGAACAAAAACTTATTTCTGAAGAAGATCTGTGATCTAGAGGGCCCGTTTAAACCCGCTGA
TCAGCCTCGACTGTGCCTTCTAGTTGCCAGCCATCTGTTGTTTGCCCCTCCCCCGTGCCTTCCTTGACCC
TGGAAGGTGCCACTCCCACTGTCCTTTCCTAATAAAATGAGGAAATTGCATCGCATTGTCTGAGTAGGTG
TCATTCTATTCTGGGGGGTGGGGTGGGGCAGGACAGCAAGGGGGAGGATTGGGAAGACAATAGCAGGCAT
GCTGGGGATGCGGTGGGCTCTATGGCTTCTGAGGCGGAAAGAACCAGCTGGGGCTCTAGGGGGTATCCCC
[124 nt withheld, positions 3431-3554]
C
[91 nt withheld, positions 3556-3646]
A
[49 nt withheld, positions 3648-3696]
CCTTTGACGTTGGAGTCCACGTTCTTT
[37 nt withheld, positions 3724-3760]
ACCCTATCTCGGTCTATTCTTTTGATTTATAAGGGATTTTGCCGATTTCGGCCTATTGGTTAAAAAATGA
GCTGATTTAACAAAAATTTAACGCGAATTAATTCTGTGGAATGTGTGTCAGTTAGGGTGTGGAAAGTCCC
CAGGCTCCCCAGCAGGCAGAAGTATGCAAAGCATGCATCTCAATTAGTCAGCAACCAGGTGTGGAAAGTC
CCCAGGCTCCCCAGCAGGCAGAAGTATGCAAAGCATGCATCTCAATTAGTCAGCAACCATAGTCCCGCCC
CTAACTCCGCCCATCCCGCCCCTAACTCCGCCCAGTTCCGCCCATTCTCCGCCCCATGGCTGACTAATTT
TTTTTATTTATGCAGAGGCCGAGGCCGCCTCTGCCTCTGAGCTATTCCAGAAGTAGTGAGGAGGCTTTTT
TGGAGGCCTAGGCTTTTGCAAAAAGCTCCCGGGAGCTTGTATATCCATTTTCGGATCTGATCAGCACGTG
TTGACAATTAATCATCGGCATAGTATATCGGCATAGTATAATACGACAAGGTGAGGAACTAAACCATGGC
CAAGTTGACCAGTGCCGTTCCGGTGCTCACCGCGCGCGACGTCGCCGGAGCGGTCGAGTTCTGGACCGAC
CGGCTCGGGTTCTCCCGGGACTTCGTGGAGGACGACTTCGCCGGTGTGGTCCGGGACGACGTGACCCTGT
TCATCAGCGCGGTCCAGGACCAGGTGGTGCCGGACAACACCCTGGCCTGGGTGTGGGTGCGCGGCCTGGA
CGAGCTGTACGCCGAGTGGTCGGAGGTCGTGTCCACGAACTTCCGGGACGCCTCCGGGCCGGCCATGACC
GAGATCGGCGAGCAGCCGTGGGGGCGGGAGTTCGCCCTGCGCGACCCGGCCGGCAACTGCGTGCACTTCG
TGGCCGAGGAGCAGGACTGACACGTGCTACGAGATTTCGATTCCACCGCCGCCTTCTATGAAAGGTTGGG
CTTCGGAATCGTTTTCCGGGACGCCGGCTGGATGATCCTCCAGCGCGGGGATCTCATGCTGGAGTTCTTC
GCCCACCCCAACTTGTTTATTGCAGCTTATAATGGTTACAAATAAAGCAATAGCATCACAAATTTCACAA
ATAAAGCATTTTTTTCACTGCATTCTAGTTGTGGTTTGTCCAAACTCATCAATGTATCTTATCATGTCTG
TATACCGTCGACCTCTAGCTAGAGCTTGGCGTAATCATGGTCATAGCTGTTTCCTGTGTGAAATTGTTAT
CCGCTCACAATTCCACACAACATACGAGCCGGAAGCATAAAGTGTAAAGCCTGGGGTGCCTAATGAGTGA
GCTAACTCACATTAATTGCGTTGCGCTCACTGCCCGCTTTCCAGTCGGGAAACCTGTCGTGCCAGCTGCA
TTAATGAATCGGCCAACGCGCGGGGAGAGGCGGTTTGCGTATTGGGCGCTCTTCCGCTTCCTCGCTCACT
GACTCGCTGCGCTCGGTCGTTCGGCTGCGGCGAGCGGTATCAGCTCACTCAAAGGCGGTAATACGGTTAT
CCACAGAATCAGGGGATAACGCAGGAAAGAACATGTGAGCAAAAGGCCAGCAAAAGGCCAGGAACCGTAA
AAAGGCCGCGTTGCTGGCGTTTTTCCATAGGCTCCGCCCCCCTGACGAGCATCACAAAAATCGACGCTCA
AGTCAGAGGTGGCGAAACCCGACAGGACTATAAAGATACCAGGCGTTTCCCCCTGGAAGCTCCCTCGTGC
GCTCTCCTGTTCCGACCCTGCCGCTTACCGGATACCTGTCCGCCTTTCTCCCTTCGGGAAGCGTGGCGCT
TTCTCATAGCTCACGCTGTAGGTATCTCAGTTCGGTGTAGGTCGTTCGCTCCAAGCTGGGCTGTGTGCAC
GAACCCCCCGTTCAGCCCGACCGCTGCGCCTTATCCGGTAACTATCGTCTTGAGTCCAACCCGGTAAGAC
ACGACTTATCGCCACTGGCAGCAGCCACTGGTAACAGGATTAGCAGAGCGAGGTATGTAGGCGGTGCTAC
AGAGTTCTTGAAGTGGTGGCCTAACTACGGCTACACTAGAAGAACAGTATTTGGTATCTGCGCTCTGCTG
AAGCCAGTTACCTTCGGAAAAAGAGTTGGTAGCTCTTGATCCGGCAAACAAACCACCGCTGGTAGCGGTG
GTTTTTTTGTTTGCAAGCAGCAGATTACGCGCAGAAAAAAAGGATCTCAAGAAGATCCTTTGATCTTTTC
TACGGGGTCTGACGCTCAGTGGAACGAAAACTCACGTTAAGGGATTTTGGTCATGAGATTATCAAAAAGG
ATCTTCACCTAGATCCTTTTAAATTAAAAATGAAGTTTTAAATCAATCTAAAGTATATATGAGTAAACTT
GGTCTGACAGTTACCAATGCTTAATCAGTGAGGCACCTATCTCAGCGATCTGTCTATTTCGTTCATCCAT
AGTTGCCTGACTCCCCGTCGTGTAGATAACTACGATACGGGAGGGCTTACCATCTGGCCCCAGTGCTGCA
ATGATACCGCGAGACCCACGCTCACCGGCTCCAGATTTATCAGCAATAAACCAGCCAGCCGGAAGGGCCG
AGCGCAGAAGTGGTCCTGCAACTTTATCCGCCTCCATCCAGTCTATTAATTGTTGCCGGGAAGCTAGAGT
AAGTAGTTCGCCAGTTAATAGTTTGCGCAACGTTGTTGCCATTGCTACAGGCATCGTGGTGTCACGCTCG
TCGTTTGGTATGGCTTCATTCAGCTCCGGTTCCCAACGATCAAGGCGAGTTACATGATCCCCCATGTTGT
GCAAAAAAGCGGTTAGCTCCTTCGGTCCTCCGATCGTTGTCAGAAGTAAGTTGGCCGCAGTGTTATCACT
CATGGTTATGGCAGCACTGCATAATTCTCTTACTGTCATGCCATCCGTAAGATGCTTTTCTGTGACTGGT
GAGTACTCAACCAAGTCATTCTGAGAATAGTGTATGCGGCGACCGAGTTGCTCTTGCCCGGCGTCAATAC
GGGATAATACCGCGCCACATAGCAGAACTTTAAAAGTGCTCATCATTGGAAAACGTTCTTCGGGGCGAAA
ACTCTCAAGGATCTTACCGCTGTTGAGATCCAGTTCGATGTAACCCACTCGTGCACCCAACTGATCTTCA
GCATCTTTTACTTTCACCAGCGTTTCTGGGTGAGCAAAAACAGGAAGGCAAAATGCCGCAAAAAAGGGAA
TAAGGGCGACACGGAAATGTTGAATACTCATACTCTTCCTTTTTCAATATTATTGAAGCATTTATCAGGG
TTATTGTCTCATGAGCGGATACATATTTGAATGTATTTAGAAAAATAAACAAATAGGGGTTCCGCGCACA
TTTCCCCGAAAAGTGCCACCTGACGTCGACGGATCGGGAGATCTCCCGATCCCCTATGGTGCACTCTCAG
TACAATCTGCTCTGATGCCGCATAGTTAAGCCAGTATCTGCTCCCTGCTTGTGTGTTGGAGGTCGCTGAG
TAGTGCGCGAGCAAAATTTAAGCTACAACAAGGCAAGGCTTGACCGACAATTGCATGAAGAATCTGCTTA
GGGTTAGGCGTTTTGCGCTGCTTCGCGATGTACGGGCCAGATATACGCGTT
Features (pLannotate 1.2.2; 24 found; start..end, strand, type, name):
      1..380     +  enhancer       CMV enhancer: human cytomegalovirus immediate early enhancer
    381..584     +  promoter       CMV promoter: human cytomegalovirus (CMV) immediate early promoter
    580..613     +  LTR            5' LTR (truncated) (fragment): truncated 5' long terminal repeat (LTR) from HIV-1
    629..647     +  promoter       T7 promoter: promoter for bacteriophage T7 RNA polymerase
    742..1254    +  CDS            Nluc: NanoLuc® luciferase human codon-optimized
   1279..1299    +  CDS            TEV site: tobacco etch virus (TEV) protease recognition and cleavage site
   1555..2271    +  CDS            Citrine: Citrine is a basic (constitutively fluorescent) yellow fluorescent protein published in 2001, derived from Aequorea victoria. It has moderate acid sensitivity.
   2284..3000    +  CDS            Citrine: Citrine is a basic (constitutively fluorescent) yellow fluorescent protein published in 2001, derived from Aequorea victoria. It has moderate acid sensitivity.
   3161..3385    +  polyA_signal   bGH poly(A) signal: bovine growth hormone polyadenylation signal
   3389..3410    +  promoter       SV40 promoter (fragment): SV40 enhancer and early promoter
   3431..3859    +  rep_origin     f1 ori (sequence partly withheld): f1 bacteriophage origin of replication; arrow indicates direction of (+) strand synthesis
   3873..4202    +  promoter       SV40 promoter: SV40 enhancer and early promoter
   4250..4297    +  promoter       EM7 promoter: synthetic bacterial promoter&nbsp
   4316..4690    +  CDS            BleoR: antibiotic-binding protein; Sh ble from Streptoalloteichus hindustanus; confers resistance to bleomycin, phleomycin, and Zeocin™
   4700..4825    +  CDS            ble (fragment): BLE_KLEPN - Experimental evidence at protein level: Swiss-Prot protein existence level 1. Binding protein with a strong affinity to the bleomycin family of antibiotics. Binds to CL990; an antimitotic-antibiotic compound. From Klebsiella pneumoniae.
   4820..4941    +  polyA_signal   SV40 poly(A) signal: SV40 polyadenylation signal
   5014..5030    -  protein_bind   lac operator: The lac repressor binds to the lac operator to inhibit transcription in E. coli. This inhibition can be relieved by adding lactose or isopropyl-β-D-thiogalactopyranoside (IPTG). lac repressor encoded by lacI
   5038..5068    -  promoter       lac promoter: promoter for the E. coli lac operon
   5083..5104    -  protein_bind   CAP binding site: CAP binding activates transcription in the presence of cAMP. E. coli catabolite activator protein
   5117..5209    -  CDS            lacI (fragment): lac repressor; lacI; The lac repressor binds to the lac operator to inhibit transcription in E. coli. This inhibition can be relieved by adding lactose or isopropyl-β-D-thiogalactopyranoside (IPTG).
   5392..5980    -  rep_origin     ori: high-copy-number ColE1/pMB1/pBR322/pUC origin of replication
   6151..7011    -  CDS            AmpR: β-lactamase; bla; confers resistance to ampicillin, carbenicillin, and related antibiotics
   7012..7116    -  promoter       AmpR promoter: bla
   7175..7227    -  misc_feature   bom (fragment): basis of mobility region from pBR322
