[The description below was written by a language model from this plasmid's Addgene catalogue record and pLannotate feature annotations shown in this document.]
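Description:
pcDNA3.1-Gαi*-BERKY2 is a mammalian expression plasmid built on a pcDNA3.1(+) backbone that encodes a single-chain BRET biosensor for detecting the active, GTP-bound form of Gαi in live cells. It is propagated in E. coli through a high-copy ColE1/pUC-type origin with ampicillin selection (AmpR under its own bla promoter) and also carries an f1 origin. For selection in mammalian cells, an SV40 early promoter and a bacterial EM7 promoter drive the Sh ble gene, which confers Zeocin resistance and is terminated by an SV40 polyadenylation signal.

The payload sits between the CMV enhancer/promoter and the bGH polyadenylation signal, with a T7 promoter just upstream of the insert. The catalogue describes the open reading frame as Lyn11-Nluc-ER/K linker-2xYFP-KB1753-myc. Lyn11 is a short membrane-targeting sequence. NanoLuc luciferase serves as the BRET donor and is followed by an ER/K linker, a long helical spacer that holds the two ends of the sensor apart. Two tandem YFP copies, annotated as Citrine, act as the acceptor. KB1753 is a peptide that binds Gαi-GTP, and a myc epitope lies at the C terminus. The intended logic is that binding of active Gαi to the KB1753 module changes the donor–acceptor geometry and therefore the BRET signal. The feature table identifies Nluc, a TEV protease site just after it, and both Citrine units. It does not annotate Lyn11, the ER/K linker, KB1753 or the myc tag. The sequenced record is 7,381 nt, somewhat shorter than the 7,885 bp total listed in the catalogue. The short HIV-1 LTR, lacI and Klebsiella ble fragment hits are probably annotation artefacts of backbone sequence.
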