Addgene plasmid #158197: pcDNA3.1-Gαi*-BERKY2
Purpose: BRET biosensor for detection of Gαi-GTP in mammalian expression vector pcDNA3.1(+)
Depositing lab: Mikel Garcia-Marcos. Publication: Revealing the Activity of Trimeric G-proteins in Live Cells with a Versatile Biosensor Design. Maziarz M, Park JC, Leyme A, Marivin A, Garcia-Lopez A, Patel PP, Garcia-Marcos M. Cell. 2020 Jun 27. pii: S0092-8674(20)30752-2. doi: 10.1016/j.cell.2020.06.020. PubMed 32634377.
Backbone
  Vector backbone: pcDNA3.1(+)
  Backbone size w/o insert (bp): 5428
  Total vector size (bp): 7885
  Vector type: Mammalian Expression
  Selectable markers: Zeocin
Growth in bacteria
  Bacterial resistance: Ampicillin, 100 μg/mL
  Growth temperature: 37°C
  Growth strain: DH5alpha
  Copy number: High Copy
Gene/Insert
  Gene/Insert name: Lyn11-Nluc-ER/K linker-2xYFP-KB1753-myc (alt name: Gαi*-BERKY2)
  Insert size (bp): 2457
  Promoter: CMV
  Tag / fusion protein: myc (C terminal on insert)
  Cloning method: Restriction Enzyme; 5′ cloning site Nhel (not destroyed); 3′ cloning site Xbal (not destroyed)
  Sequencing primers: 5′ CMV-F; 3′ BGH-rev
Terms and licenses: Academic/Nonprofit Terms; Industry Terms: Not Available to Industry
How to cite: pcDNA3.1-Gαi*-BERKY2 was a gift from Mikel Garcia-Marcos (Addgene plasmid # 158197 ; http://n2t.net/addgene:158197 ; RRID:Addgene_158197)
