>Addgene plasmid #158197 | pcDNA3.1-Gαi*-BERKY2 | depositor partial sequence | sequence record 305174 | insert between Nhel/Xbal
ATGGGATGTATAAAATCAAAAGGGAAAGACAGCAAGCTTGGATCAGGCGGTAGCGGGGGATCAGGCGGTA
GCGGGATGGTCTTCACACTCGAAGATTTCGTTGGGGACTGGCGACAGACAGCCGGCTACAACCTGGACCA
AGTCCTTGAACAGGGAGGTGTGTCCAGTTTGTTTCAGAATCTCGGGGTGTCCGTAACTCCGATCCAAAGG
ATTGTCCTGAGCGGTGAAAATGGGCTGAAGATCGACATCCATGTCATCATCCCGTATGAAGGTCTGAGCG
GCGACCAAATGGGCCAGATCGAAAAAATTTTTAAGGTGGTGTACCCTGTGGATGATCATCACTTTAAGGT
GATCCTGCACTATGGCACACTGGTAATCGACGGGGTTACGCCGAACATGATCGACTATTTCGGACGGCCG
TATGAAGGCATCGCCGTGTTCGACGGCAAAAAGATCACTGTAACAGGGACCCTGTGGAACGGCAACAAAA
TTATCGACGAGCGCCTGATCAACCCCGACGGCTCCCTGCTGTTCCGAGTAACCATCAACGGAGTGACCGG
CTGGCGGCTGTGCGAACGCATTCTGGCGGAATTCGGATCTGGTGGTTCAGGCGAAAACCTGTATTTTCAG
GGCGGAAGCGGAGAAGAGGAGGAAAAGAAAAAACAACAGGAGGAGGAGGCGGAGAGGCTGAGGAGGATAC
AAGAGGAAATGGAAAAAGAAAGAAAGCGGCGAGAGGAAGATGAGCAGCGACGCCGCAAGGAGGAGGAAGA
GAGAAGGATGAAATTGGAGATGGAGGCAAAACGCAAACAAGAAGAGGAAGAACGGAAGAAACGGGAGGAT
GATGAAAAGCGGAAGAAAAAGGGATCTGGAGGGTCAGGGGGCGCGCCCATGGTTTCAAAGGGAGAAGAGT
TGTTCACAGGGGTTGTACCGATTCTTGTAGAACTTGACGGAGATGTCAACGGGCACAAGTTTAGTGTAAG
TGGAGAAGGCGAGGGCGATGCGACCTATGGAAAACTGACCCTTAAATTTATTTGTACTACGGGTAAATTG
CCCGTTCCCTGGCCGACATTGGTAACTACATTCGGATATGGTTTGATGTGCTTTGCAAGGTATCCGGATC
ACATGAAGCAGCATGATTTCTTCAAGTCCGCCATGCCCGAAGGCTACGTCCAGGAGCGCACCATCTTCTT
CAAGGACGACGGCAACTACAAGACCCGCGCCGAGGTGAAGTTCGAGGGCGACACCCTGGTGAACCGCATC
GAGCTGAAGGGCATCGACTTCAAGGAGGACGGCAACATCCTGGGGCACAAGCTGGAGTACAACTACAACA
GCCACAACGTCTATATCATGGCCGACAAGCAGAAGAACGGCATCAAGGTGAACTTCAAGATCCGCCACAA
CATCGAGGACGGCAGCGTGCAGCTCGCCGACCACTACCAGCAGAACACCCCCATCGGCGACGGCCCCGTG
CTGCTGCCCGACAACCACTACCTGAGCTACCAGTCCGCCCTGAGCAAAGACCCCAACGAGAAGCGCGATC
ACATGGTCCTGCTGGAGTTCGTGACCGCCGCCGGGATCACTCTCGGCATGGACGAGCTGTACAAGGGATC
CGGAGGAATGGTTTCAAAGGGAGAAGAGTTGTTCACAGGGGTTGTACCGATTCTTGTAGAACTTGACGGA
GATGTCAACGGGCACAAGTTTAGTGTAAGTGGAGAAGGCGAGGGCGATGCGACCTATGGAAAACTGACCC
TTAAATTTATTTGTACTACGGGTAAATTGCCCGTTCCCTGGCCGACATTGGTAACTACATTCGGATATGG
TTTGATGTGCTTTGCAAGGTATCCGGATCACATGAAGCAGCATGATTTCTTCAAGTCCGCCATGCCCGAA
GGCTACGTCCAGGAGCGCACCATCTTCTTCAAGGACGACGGCAACTACAAGACCCGCGCCGAGGTGAAGT
TCGAGGGCGACACCCTGGTGAACCGCATCGAGCTGAAGGGCATCGACTTCAAGGAGGACGGCAACATCCT
GGGGCACAAGCTGGAGTACAACTACAACAGCCACAACGTCTATATCATGGCCGACAAGCAGAAGAACGGC
ATCAAGGTGAACTTCAAGATCCGCCACAACATCGAGGACGGCAGCGTGCAGCTCGCCGACCACTACCAGC
AGAACACCCCCATCGGCGACGGCCCCGTGCTGCTGCCCGACAACCACTACCTGAGCTACCAGTCCGCCCT
GAGCAAAGACCCCAACGAGAAGCGCGATCACATGGTCCTGCTGGAGTTCGTGACCGCCGCCGGGATCACT
CTCGGCATGGACGAGCTGTACAAGGGATCCGGTGGCACCGGTGGATCAGGCTCTTCTCGAGGTTACTACC
ATGGTATTTGGGTGGGTGAAGAAGGTCGACTTTCTCGAGGTGGAGAACAAAAACTTATTTCTGAAGAAGA
TCTGTGA
